Addgene plasmid #211173: pBiT3.1-C_PRPF19:1-504
Purpose: Mammalian expression of full-length human PRPF19. C-terminal HiBiT tag.
Depositing lab: Cheryl Arrowsmith. Depositing organization: University of Toronto. Publication: A Target Class Ligandability Evaluation of WD40 Repeat-Containing Proteins. Ackloo S, Li F, Szewczyk M, Seitova A, Loppnau P, Zeng H, Xu J, Ahmad S, Arnautova YA, Baghaie AJ, Beldar S, Bolotokova A, Centrella PA, Chau I, Clark MA, Cuozzo JW, Dehghani-Tafti S, Disch JS, Dong A, Dumas A, Feng JA, Ghiabi P, Gibson E, Gilmer J, Goldman B, Green SR, Guie MA, Guilinger JP, Harms N, Herasymenko O, Houliston S, Hutchinson A, Kearnes S, Keefe AD, Kimani SW, Kramer T, Kutera M, Kwak HA, Lento C, Li Y, Liu J, Loup J, Machado RAC, Mulhern CJ, Perveen S, Righetto GL, Riley P, Shrestha S, Sigel EA, Silva M, Sintchak MD, Slakman BL, Taylor RD, Thompson J, Torng W, Underkoffler C, von Rechenberg M, Walsh RT, Watson I, Wilson DJ, Wolf E, Yadav M, Yazdi AK, Zhang J, Zhang Y, Santhakumar V, Edwards AM, Barsyte-Lovejoy D, Schapira M, Brown PJ, Halabelian L, Arrowsmith CH. J Med Chem. 2025 Jan 23;68(2):1092-1112. doi: 10.1021/acs.jmedchem.4c02010. Epub 2024 Nov 4. PubMed 39495097.
Backbone
  Vector backbone: pBiT3.1-C
  Backbone manufacturer: Promega
  Vector type: Mammalian Expression
  Selectable markers: Neomycin (select with G418)
Growth in bacteria
  Bacterial resistance: Kanamycin, 50 μg/mL
  Growth temperature: 37°C
  Growth strain: DH5alpha
  Copy number: High Copy
Gene/Insert
  Gene/Insert name: PRPF19:M1-L504
  Species: H. sapiens (human)
  Insert size (bp): 1512
  Mutation: wild type
  Entrez Gene: PRPF19 (a.k.a. NMP200, PRP19, PSO4, SNEV, UBOX4, hPSO4)
  Promoter: CMV
  Tag / fusion protein: GSSGGSSGVSGWRLFKKIS (C terminal on insert)
  Cloning method: Ligation Independent Cloning
  Sequencing primers: 5′ T7; 3′ TTGCTCAGCGGTGGCAGCAG
Resource information
  A portion of this plasmid was derived from a plasmid made by: Mammalian Gene Collection (BC008719.2)
Terms and licenses: Academic/Nonprofit Terms; Industry Terms: Not Available to Industry
Depositor comments: 5' Cloning Site: EcoR1 (not destroyed), 3' Cloning Site: Xho1 (not destroyed).
How to cite: pBiT3.1-C_PRPF19:1-504 was a gift from Cheryl Arrowsmith (Addgene plasmid # 211173 ; http://n2t.net/addgene:211173 ; RRID:Addgene_211173)
