[The description below was written by a language model from this plasmid's Addgene catalogue record and pLannotate feature annotations shown in this document.]
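Description:
pBiT3.1-C_PRPF19:1-504 is a mammalian expression plasmid built on Promega's pBiT3.1-C backbone, carrying full-length, wild-type human PRPF19 (residues M1 to L504, a 1,512 bp insert derived from a Mammalian Gene Collection clone) fused at its C terminus to a short flexible Gly/Ser linker followed by the HiBiT peptide. The open reading frame was inserted by ligation-independent cloning between retained EcoRI and XhoI sites. Transcription is driven by the CMV immediate-early enhancer and promoter, followed by a chimeric β-globin/immunoglobulin intron that generally improves mRNA processing and expression, and is terminated by an SV40 polyadenylation signal. A T7 promoter lies just upstream of the coding sequence and serves as a sequencing primer site.

In bacteria, the 5.8 kb plasmid replicates from a high-copy ColE1/pUC-type origin and is selected with kanamycin through an EM7-driven neo (nptII) gene. The catalogue lists neomycin/G418 as the mammalian selectable marker, but the feature table shows only the bacterial EM7 promoter directly upstream of neo. It also annotates a separate SV40 promoter-driven blasticidin S deaminase cassette with a synthetic poly(A) signal, which the catalogue entry does not mention, so the options for mammalian selection should be checked against the sequence. A single loxP site sits upstream of the EM7-neo unit, and the small "SET1" and large T antigen fragments are probably incidental annotation matches.

HiBiT is a small peptide that complements the LgBiT polypeptide to reconstitute NanoLuc luciferase, which allows luminescent quantification of the tagged protein. The construct comes from a study evaluating the ligandability of WD40 repeat proteins, so it is likely suited to cellular assays of PRPF19 abundance or target engagement, although the record does not state the specific assay.
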