Features (pLannotate 1.2.2; 17 found; start..end, strand, type, name):
     24..105     -  polyA_signal   SV40 poly(A) signal: SV40 polyadenylation signal
    128..211     -  CDS            large T antigen (fragment): large T antigen from SV40 (simian virus 40)
    276..641     +  enhancer       CMV enhancer: human cytomegalovirus immediate early enhancer
    643..842     +  promoter       CMV promoter: human cytomegalovirus (CMV) immediate early promoter
    981..1113    +  intron         chimeric intron: chimera between introns from human β-globin and immunoglobulin heavy chain genes
   1157..1175    +  promoter       T7 promoter: promoter for bacteriophage T7 RNA polymerase
   1243..2754    +  CDS            PRPF19: PRP19_HUMAN - Also known as NMP200 From Homo sapiens (Human).
   2850..2877    +  CDS            SET1 (fragment): solubility-enhancement tag derived from T7 phage gene 10B
   2903..3024    -  polyA_signal   SV40 poly(A) signal: SV40 polyadenylation signal
   3047..3115    -  CDS            large T antigen (fragment): large T antigen from SV40 (simian virus 40)
   3139..3172    +  protein_bind   loxP: Cre-mediated recombination occurs in the 8-bp core sequence (GCATACAT). Cre recombinase
   3182..3229    +  promoter       EM7 promoter: synthetic bacterial promoter&nbsp
   3261..4052    +  CDS            neo: KKA2_KLEPN - Also known as kan, nptII. Experimental evidence at protein level: Swiss-Prot protein existence level 1. Resistance to kanamycin, neomycin, paromomycin, ribostamycin, butirosin and gentamicin B. From Klebsiella pneumoniae.
   4213..4801    -  rep_origin     ori: high-copy-number ColE1/pMB1/pBR322/pUC origin of replication
   4927..4975    -  polyA_signal   poly(A) signal: synthetic polyadenylation signal
   4999..5397    -  CDS            BSD: blasticidin S deaminase; Aspergillus terreus BSD; confers resistance to blasticidin
   5428..5785    -  promoter       SV40 promoter: SV40 enhancer and early promoter
>Addgene plasmid #211173 | pBiT3.1-C_PRPF19:1-504 | addgene full sequence | sequence record 425872 | Addgene NGS Result
AAGACGCGTTAATTAAGACGTCGGCAGTGAAAAAAATGCTTTATTTGTGAAATTTGTGATGCTATTGCTT
TATTTGTAACCATTATAAGCTGCAATAAACAAGTTAACAACAACAATTGCATTCATTTTATGTTTCAGGT
TCAGGGGGAGGTGTGGGAGGTTTTTTAAAGCAAGTAAAACCTCTACAAATGTGGTATGGCTGATTATGAT
CCGCGGCCGCAATACGTCGACGTTATCAGCTGACTTCGTACGAGAGCCTAGGATTATGGCGCGCCACTAG
TTATTAATAGTAATCAATTACGGGGTCATTAGTTCATAGCCCATATATGGAGTTCCGCGTTACATAACTT
ACGGTAAATGGCCCGCCTGGCTGACCGCCCAACGACCCCCGCCCATTGACGTCAATAATGACGTATGTTC
CCATAGTAACGCCAATAGGGACTTTCCATTGACGTCAATGGGTGGAGTATTTACGGTAAACTGCCCACTT
GGCAGTACATCAAGTGTATCATATGCCAAGTCCGCCCCCTATTGACGTCAATGACGGTAAATGGCCCGCC
TGGCATTATGCCCAGTACATGACCTTACGGGACTTTCCTACTTGGCAGTACATCTACGTATTAGTCATCG
CTATTACCATGGTGATGCGGTTTTGGCAGTACACCAATGGGCGTGGATAGCGGTTTGACTCACGGGGATT
TCCAAGTCTCCACCCCATTGACGTCAATGGGAGTTTGTTTTGGCACCAAAATCAACGGGACTTTCCAAAA
TGTCGTAATAACCCCGCCCCGTTGACGCAAATGGGCGGTAGGCGTGTACGGTGGGAGGTCTATATAAGCA
GAGCTGGTTTAGTGAACCGTCAGATCACTAGAATCTTTATTGCGGTAGTTTATCACAGTTAAATTGCTAA
CGCAGTCAGTGCTTCTGACACAACAGTCTCGAACTTAAGCTGCAGAAGTTGGTCGTGAGGCACTGGGCAG
GTAAGTATCAAGGTTACAAGACAGGTTTAAGGAGACCAATAGAAACTGGGCTTGTCGAGACAGAGAAGAC
TCTTGCGTTTCTGATAGGCACCTATTGGTCTTACTGACATCCACTTTGCCTTTCTCTCCACAGGTGTCCA
CTCCCAGTTCAATTACAGCTCTTAAGGCTAGAGTATTAATACGACTCACTATAGGGGCGATCGCAACAAG
CTTCGGGAAGATCTGGAGCTAGCGGCGGGGGATCCGGTGGGAATTCGACACCATGTCCCTAATCTGCTCC
ATCTCTAACGAAGTGCCGGAGCACCCATGTGTATCCCCTGTCTCTAATCATGTTTATGAGCGGCGGCTCA
TCGAGAAGTACATTGCGGAGAATGGTACCGACCCCATCAACAACCAGCCTCTCTCCGAGGAGCAGCTCAT
CGACATCAAAGTTGCTCACCCAATCCGGCCCAAGCCTCCCTCAGCCACCAGCATCCCGGCCATTCTGAAA
GCTTTGCAGGATGAGTGGGATGCAGTCATGCTGCACAGCTTCACTCTGCGCCAGCAGCTGCAGACAACCC
GCCAAGAGCTGTCACACGCTCTGTACCAGCACGATGCCGCCTGCCGTGTCATTGCCCGTCTCACCAAGGA
AGTCACTGCTGCCCGAGAAGCTCTGGCTACCCTGAAACCACAGGCTGGCCTCATTGTGCCCCAGGCTGTG
CCAAGTTCCCAACCAAGTGTTGTGGGTGCGGGTGAGCCAATGGATTTGGGTGAGCTGGTGGGAATGACCC
CAGAGATTATTCAGAAGCTTCAAGACAAAGCCACTGTGCTAACCACGGAGCGCAAGAAGAGAGGGAAGAC
TGTGCCTGAGGAGCTGGTGAAGCCAGAAGAGCTCAGCAAATACCGGCAGGTGGCATCCCACGTGGGGTTG
CACAGTGCCAGCATTCCTGGGATCCTGGCCCTGGACCTCTGCCCGTCCGACACCAACAAGATCCTCACTG
GTGGGGCGGATAAAAATGTCGTTGTGTTTGACAAAAGTTCTGAACAAATCCTGGCTACCCTCAAAGGCCA
TACCAAGAAGGTCACCAGCGTGGTGTTTCACCCTTCCCAGGACCTGGTGTTTTCTGCTTCCCCCGATGCC
ACTATCAGGATTTGGTCGGTCCCCAATGCCTCTTGTGTACAGGTGGTTCGGGCCCATGAGAGTGCTGTGA
CAGGCCTCAGCCTTCATGCCACTGGCGACTATCTCCTGAGCTCCTCCGATGATCAGTACTGGGCTTTCTC
TGACATCCAGACAGGGCGTGTGCTCACCAAGGTGACAGATGAGACCTCCGGCTGCTCTCTCACCTGTGCA
CAGTTCCACCCTGACGGACTCATCTTTGGAACAGGAACCATGGACTCTCAGATCAAGATCTGGGACTTGA
AGGAACGTACTAATGTGGCCAACTTCCCTGGCCACTCGGGCCCCATCACTAGCATCGCCTTCTCTGAGAA
TGGTTACTACCTGGCTACAGCGGCTGATGACTCCTCTGTCAAGCTCTGGGATCTGCGCAAGCTTAAGAAC
TTTAAGACTTTGCAGCTGGATAACAACTTTGAGGTAAAGTCACTGATCTTTGACCAGAGTGGTACCTACC
TGGCTCTTGGGGGCACGGATGTCCAGATCTACATCTGCAAACAATGGACGGAGATTCTTCACTTTACAGA
GCATAGCGGCCTGACCACAGGGGTGGCCTTCGGGCATCACGCCAAGTTCATCGCTTCAACAGGCATGGAC
AGAAGCCTCAAGTTCTACAGCCTGGGCTCGAGCGGTGGGAGCTCCGGTGTGAGCGGCTGGCGGCTGTTCA
AGAAGATTAGCTAAGTTTAAACGGCCGCGACTCTAGACTGCAGGCATGCAAGCTGATTTGGCTGCTGCCA
CCGCTGAGCAAGGCCGCTTCGAGCAGACATGATAAGATACATTGATGAGTTTGGACAAACCACAACTAGA
ATGCAGTGAAAAAAATGCTTTATTTGTGAAATTTGTGATGCTATTGCTTTATTTGTAACCATTATAAGCT
GCAATAAACAAGTTAACAACAACAATTGCATTCATTTTATGTTTCAGGTTCAGGGGGAGATGTGGGAGGT
TTTTTTAAGCAAGTAAAACCTCTACAAATGTGGTAAAATCTTAATTAAGACTTCTAATATAACTTCGTAT
AGCATACATTATACGAAGTTATGGTTCCACTGTTGACAATTAATCATCGGCATAGTATATCGGCATAGTA
TAATACGACAAGGTGAGGAACTAAACCCAGGAGGCAGATCATGATTGAACAAGATGGATTGCACGCAGGT
TCTCCGGCCGCTTGGGTGGAGAGGCTATTCGGCTATGACTGGGCACAACAGACAATCGGCTGCTCTGATG
CCGCCGTGTTCCGGCTGTCAGCGCAGGGGCGCCCGGTTCTTTTTGTCAAGACCGACCTGTCCGGTGCCCT
GAATGAACTGCAGGACGAGGCAGCGCGGCTATCGTGGCTGGCCACGACGGGCGTTCCTTGCGCAGCTGTG
CTCGACGTTGTCACTGAAGCGGGAAGGGACTGGCTGCTATTGGGCGAAGTGCCGGGGCAGGATCTCCTGT
CATCTCACCTTGCTCCTGCCGAGAAAGTATCCATCATGGCTGATGCAATGCGGCGGCTGCATACGCTTGA
TCCGGCTACCTGCCCATTCGACCACCAAGCGAAACATCGCATCGAGCGAGCACGTACTCGGATGGAAGCC
GGTCTTGTCGATCAGGATGATCTGGACGAAGAGCATCAGGGGCTCGCGCCAGCCGAACTGTTCGCCAGGC
TCAAGGCGCGCATGCCCGACGGCGAGGATCTCGTCGTGACCCATGGCGATGCCTGCTTGCCGAATATCAT
GGTGGAAAATGGCCGCTTTTCTGGATTCATCGACTGTGGCCGGCTGGGTGTGGCGGACCGCTATCAGGAC
ATAGCGTTGGCTACCCGTGATATTGCTGAAGAGCTTGGCGGCGAATGGGCTGACCGCTTCCTCGTGCTTT
ACGGTATCGCCGCTCCCGATTCGCAGCGCATCGCCTTCTATCGCCTTCTTGACGAGTTCTTCTGATTCGA
AATGACCGACCAAGCGACGCCCAACCGGTATCAGCTCACTCAAAGGCGGTAATACGGTTATCCACAGAAT
CAGGGGATAACGCAGGAAAGAACATGTGAGCAAAAGGCCAGCAAAAGGCCAGGAACCGTAAAAAGGCCGC
GTTGCTGGCGTTTTTCCATAGGCTCCGCCCCCCTGACGAGCATCACAAAAATCGACGCTCAAGTCAGAGG
TGGCGAAACCCGACAGGACTATAAAGATACCAGGCGTTTCCCCCTGGAAGCTCCCTCGTGCGCTCTCCTG
TTCCGACCCTGCCGCTTACCGGATACCTGTCCGCCTTTCTCCCTTCGGGAAGCGTGGCGCTTTCTCATAG
CTCACGCTGTAGGTATCTCAGTTCGGTGTAGGTCGTTCGCTCCAAGCTGGGCTGTGTGCACGAACCCCCC
GTTCAGCCCGACCGCTGCGCCTTATCCGGTAACTATCGTCTTGAGTCCAACCCGGTAAGACACGACTTAT
CGCCACTGGCAGCAGCCACTGGTAACAGGATTAGCAGAGCGAGGTATGTAGGCGGTGCTACAGAGTTCTT
GAAGTGGTGGCCTAACTACGGCTACACTAGAAGGACAGTATTTGGTATCTGCGCTCTGCTGAAGCCAGTT
ACCTTCGGAAAAAGAGTTGGTAGCTCTTGATCCGGCAAACAAACCACCGCTGGTAGCGGTGGTTTTTTTG
TTTGCAAGCAGCAGATTACGCGCAGAAAAAAAGGATTTCAAGAAGATCCTTTGATCTTTTCTACGGGGTC
TGACGCTCAGTGGAACGAAAACTCACGTTAAGGGATTTTGGTCATGAGATTATCAAAAAGGATCTTCACC
TAGATCCTTTTATAGTCCGGAATCGTCACACAAAAAACCAACACACAGATGTAATGAAAATAAAGATATT
TTATTGCGGCCATCGTGATGGCTAGAGTTTAGCCCTCCCACACATAACCAGAGGGCAGCAATTCACGAAT
CCCAACTGCCGTCGGCTGTCCATCACTGTCCTTCACTATGGCTTTGATCCCAGGATGCAGATCGAGAAGC
ACCTGTCGGCACCGTCCGCAGGGGCTCAAGATGCCCCTGTTCTCATTTCCGATCGCGACGATACAAGTCA
GGTTGCCAGCTGCCGCAGCAGCAGCAGTGCCCAGCACCACGAGTTCTGCACAAGGTCCCCCAGTAAAATG
ATATACATTGACACCAGTGAAGATGCGGCCGTCGCTAGAGAGAGCTGCGCTGGCGACGCTGTAGTCTTCA
GAGATGGGGATGCTGTTGATTGTAGCCGTTGCTCTTTCAATGAGGGTGGATTCTTCTTGAGACAAAGGCT
TGGCCATGGTGGCGCTAGTGTCAGAAGAATCGAGCTTTTTGCAAAAGCCTAGGCCTCCAAAAAAGCCTCC
TCACTACTTCTGGAATAGCTCAGAGGCCGAGGCGGCCTCGGCCTCTGCATAAATAAAAAAAATTAGTCAG
CCATGGGGCGGAGAATGGGCGGAACTGGGCGGAGTTAGGGGCGGGATGGGCGGAGTTAGGGGCGGGACTA
TGGTTGCTGACTAATTGAGATGCATGCTTTGCATACTTCTGCCTGCTGGGGAGCCTGGGGACTTTCCACA
CCTGGTTGCTGACTAATTGAGATGCATGCTTTGCATACTTCTGCCTGCTGGGGAGCCTGGGGACTTTCCA
CACCCTAACTGACACACATTCCACAGCTGGTTCTTTCCGCCTCAGAAGGTACCTAACCAAGTTCCTCTTT
CAGAGGTTATTTCAGGCCATGGTGCTGCGC
