>Addgene plasmid #211173 | pBiT3.1-C_PRPF19:1-504 | depositor partial sequence | sequence record 411824 | Insert sequence
ATGTCCCTAATCTGCTCCATCTCTAACGAAGTGCCGGAGCACCCATGTGTATCCCCTGTCTCTAATCATG
TTTATGAGCGGCGGCTCATCGAGAAGTACATTGCGGAGAATGGTACCGACCCCATCAACAACCAGCCTCT
CTCCGAGGAGCAGCTCATCGACATCAAAGTTGCTCACCCAATCCGGCCCAAGCCTCCCTCAGCCACCAGC
ATCCCGGCCATTCTGAAAGCTTTGCAGGATGAGTGGGATGCAGTCATGCTGCACAGCTTCACTCTGCGCC
AGCAGCTGCAGACAACCCGCCAAGAGCTGTCACACGCTCTGTACCAGCACGATGCCGCCTGCCGTGTCAT
TGCCCGTCTCACCAAGGAAGTCACTGCTGCCCGAGAAGCTCTGGCTACCCTGAAACCACAGGCTGGCCTC
ATTGTGCCCCAGGCTGTGCCAAGTTCCCAACCAAGTGTTGTGGGTGCGGGTGAGCCAATGGATTTGGGTG
AGCTGGTGGGAATGACCCCAGAGATTATTCAGAAGCTTCAAGACAAAGCCACTGTGCTAACCACGGAGCG
CAAGAAGAGAGGGAAGACTGTGCCTGAGGAGCTGGTGAAGCCAGAAGAGCTCAGCAAATACCGGCAGGTG
GCATCCCACGTGGGGTTGCACAGTGCCAGCATTCCTGGGATCCTGGCCCTGGACCTCTGCCCGTCCGACA
CCAACAAGATCCTCACTGGTGGGGCGGATAAAAATGTCGTTGTGTTTGACAAAAGTTCTGAACAAATCCT
GGCTACCCTCAAAGGCCATACCAAGAAGGTCACCAGCGTGGTGTTTCACCCTTCCCAGGACCTGGTGTTT
TCTGCTTCCCCCGATGCCACTATCAGGATTTGGTCGGTCCCCAATGCCTCTTGTGTACAGGTGGTTCGGG
CCCATGAGAGTGCTGTGACAGGCCTCAGCCTTCATGCCACTGGCGACTATCTCCTGAGCTCCTCCGATGA
TCAGTACTGGGCTTTCTCTGACATCCAGACAGGGCGTGTGCTCACCAAGGTGACAGATGAGACCTCCGGC
TGCTCTCTCACCTGTGCACAGTTCCACCCTGACGGACTCATCTTTGGAACAGGAACCATGGACTCTCAGA
TCAAGATCTGGGACTTGAAGGAACGTACTAATGTGGCCAACTTCCCTGGCCACTCGGGCCCCATCACTAG
CATCGCCTTCTCTGAGAATGGTTACTACCTGGCTACAGCGGCTGATGACTCCTCTGTCAAGCTCTGGGAT
CTGCGCAAGCTTAAGAACTTTAAGACTTTGCAGCTGGATAACAACTTTGAGGTAAAGTCACTGATCTTTG
ACCAGAGTGGTACCTACCTGGCTCTTGGGGGCACGGATGTCCAGATCTACATCTGCAAACAATGGACGGA
GATTCTTCACTTTACAGAGCATAGCGGCCTGACCACAGGGGTGGCCTTCGGGCATCACGCCAAGTTCATC
GCTTCAACAGGCATGGACAGAAGCCTCAAGTTCTACAGCCTG
